Addgene plasmid #86343: PX458_NR2F6_2
Purpose: Encodes gRNA for 3' target of human NR2F6
Depositing lab: Eric Mendenhall & Richard M. Myers. Depositing organization: University of Alabama in Huntsville. Publication: CETCh-seq: CRISPR epitope tagging ChIP-seq of DNA-binding proteins. Savic D, Partridge EC, Newberry KM, Smith SB, Meadows SK, Roberts BS, Mackiewicz M, Mendenhall EM, Myers RM. Genome Res. 2015 Sep 9. 10.1101/gr.193540.115 PubMed 26355004.
Backbone
  Vector backbone: PX458
  Vector type: CRISPR
Growth in bacteria
  Bacterial resistance: Ampicillin, 100 μg/mL
  Growth temperature: 37°C
  Growth strain: DH5alpha
  Copy number: High Copy
Gene/Insert
  Gene/Insert name: gRNA against NR2F6
  gRNA/shRNA sequence: GGGCCAGTGACCATGACG
  Species: H. sapiens (human)
  Entrez Gene: NR2F6 (a.k.a. EAR-2, EAR2, ERBAL2)
  Cloning method: Gibson Cloning
  Sequencing primers: 5′ pBR322ori-F
Terms and licenses: Academic/Nonprofit Terms; Industry Terms: Not Available to Industry
Depositor comments: Note: This plasmid is part of the Mendenhall and Meyers CRISPR-based Tagging system to add a tag (currently using FLAG) to endogenous proteins. Please see https://www.addgene.org/crispr/tagging/ for more details.
How to cite: PX458_NR2F6_2 was a gift from Eric Mendenhall & Richard M. Myers (Addgene plasmid # 86343 ; http://n2t.net/addgene:86343 ; RRID:Addgene_86343)
