[The description below was written by a language model from this plasmid's Addgene catalogue record and pLannotate feature annotations shown in this document.]
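Description:
PX458_NR2F6_2 is a mammalian CRISPR/Cas9 expression plasmid built on the PX458 backbone, carrying a single guide RNA directed against the 3' end of the human NR2F6 gene (also known as EAR-2). It is propagated in E. coli as a high-copy plasmid through a ColE1/pUC-type origin and selected with ampicillin via the β-lactamase gene. The annotation also shows an M13 phage origin, a single AAV2 inverted terminal repeat, and short bom and rop fragments; these appear to be backbone remnants and do not form part of the payload.

The plasmid combines two expression units. A human U6 RNA polymerase III promoter drives the NR2F6-targeting spacer, which was inserted by Gibson cloning and is fused to the Streptococcus pyogenes guide RNA scaffold. An additional partial scaffold fragment is annotated just downstream. The second unit uses a CMV enhancer, chicken β-actin promoter and hybrid intron to express S. pyogenes Cas9. The annotation tool splits Cas9 into contiguous N- and C-terminal portions that together make up the full coding region. Cas9 is followed by a nucleoplasmin nuclear localization signal, then EGFP, with a bovine growth hormone polyadenylation signal ending the unit. The short gap between the NLS and EGFP is not annotated, so the table does not show how the two are linked. EGFP gives a fluorescent marker for identifying or sorting transfected cells.

According to the depositor, the plasmid belongs to a CRISPR-based epitope tagging system that adds a tag, currently FLAG, to endogenous proteins. In the associated approach, tagged DNA-binding proteins are profiled by ChIP-seq. Cutting near the 3' end of NR2F6 is consistent with placing the tag at the C-terminus of the protein. The donor template carrying the tag is not part of this construct.
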