Features (pLannotate 1.2.2; 19 found; start..end, strand, type, name):
     17..257     +  promoter       U6 promoter: RNA polymerase III promoter for human U6 snRNA
    284..359     +  misc_RNA       gRNA scaffold: guide RNA scaffold for the Streptococcus pyogenes CRISPR/Cas9 system
    366..409     +  misc_RNA       gRNA scaffold (fragment): guide RNA scaffold for the Streptococcus pyogenes CRISPR/Cas9 system
    456..741     +  enhancer       CMV enhancer: human cytomegalovirus immediate early enhancer; contains an 18-bp deletion relative to the standard CMV enhancer
    743..1020    +  promoter       chicken β-actin promoter: No description available
   1021..1249    +  intron         hybrid intron: hybrid between chicken β-actin (CBA) and minute virus of mice (MMV) introns (Gray et al., 2011)
   1387..2988    +  CDS            Cas9(N): N-terminal portion of Streptococcus pyogenes Cas9 (Zetsche et al., 2015)
   2989..5487    +  CDS            Cas9(C): C-terminal portion of Streptococcus pyogenes Cas9 (Zetsche et al., 2015)
   5488..5535    +  CDS            nucleoplasmin NLS: bipartite nuclear localization signal from nucleoplasmin
   5605..6318    +  CDS            EGFP: EGFP is a basic (constitutively fluorescent) green fluorescent protein published in 1996, derived from Aequorea victoria. It is reported to be a rapidly-maturing weak dimer with moderate acid sensitivity.
   6352..6463    +  polyA_signal   bGH poly(A) signal: bovine growth hormone polyadenylation signal
   6568..6708    +  repeat_region  AAV2 ITR: inverted terminal repeat of adeno-associated virus serotype 2 inverted
   6713..6764    -  misc_feature   bom (fragment): basis of mobility region from pBR322
   6783..7163    +  rep_origin     M13 ori (sequence partly withheld): M13 bacteriophage origin of replication; arrow indicates direction of (+) strand synthesis
   7239..7288    -  misc_feature   bom (fragment): basis of mobility region from pBR322
   7390..7425    -  CDS            rop (fragment): Rop protein, which maintains plasmids at low copy number; rop
   7520..7624    +  promoter       AmpR promoter: bla
   7625..8485    +  CDS            AmpR: β-lactamase; bla; confers resistance to ampicillin, carbenicillin, and related antibiotics
   8656..9244    +  rep_origin     ori: high-copy-number ColE1/pMB1/pBR322/pUC origin of replication
>Addgene plasmid #86343 | PX458_NR2F6_2 | depositor full sequence | sequence record 168224 | Full Sequence
TTTTGCTCACATGTNNGAGGGCCTATTTCCCATGATTCCTTCATATTTGCATATACGATACAAGGCTGTT
AGAGAGATAATTGGAATTAATTTGACTGTAAACACAAAGATATTAGTACAAAATACGTGACGTAGAAAGT
AATAATTTCTTGGGTAGTTTGCAGTTTTAAAATTATGTTTTAAAATGGACTATCATATGCTTACCGTAAC
TTGAAAGTATTTCGATTTCTTGGCTTTATATATCTTGTGGAAAGGACGAAACACCGGGCCAGTGACCATG
ACGGTTTTAGAGCTAGAAATAGCAAGTTAAAATAAGGCTAGTCCGTTATCAACTTGAAAAAGTGGCACCG
AGTCGGTGCTTTTTTGTTTTAGAGCTAGAAATAGCAAGTTAAAATAAGGCTAGTCCGTTTTTAGCGCGTG
CGCCAATTCTGCAGACAAATGGCTCTAGAGGTACCCGTTACATAACTTACGGTAAATGGCCCGCCTGGCT
GACCGCCCAACGACCCCCGCCCATTGACGTCAATAGTAACGCCAATAGGGACTTTCCATTGACGTCAATG
GGTGGAGTATTTACGGTAAACTGCCCACTTGGCAGTACATCAAGTGTATCATATGCCAAGTACGCCCCCT
ATTGACGTCAATGACGGTAAATGGCCCGCCTGGCATTGTGCCCAGTACATGACCTTATGGGACTTTCCTA
CTTGGCAGTACATCTACGTATTAGTCATCGCTATTACCATGGTCGAGGTGAGCCCCACGTTCTGCTTCAC
TCTCCCCATCTCCCCCCCCTCCCCACCCCCAATTTTGTATTTATTTATTTTTTAATTATTTTGTGCAGCG
ATGGGGGCGGGGGGGGGGGGGGGGCGCGCGCCAGGCGGGGCGGGGCGGGGCGAGGGGCGGGGCGGGGCGA
GGCGGAGAGGTGCGGCGGCAGCCAATCAGAGCGGCGCGCTCCGAAAGTTTCCTTTTATGGCGAGGCGGCG
GCGGCGGCGGCCCTATAAAAAGCGAAGCGCGCGGCGGGCGGGAGTCGCTGCGACGCTGCCTTCGCCCCGT
GCCCCGCTCCGCCGCCGCCTCGCGCCGCCCGCCCCGGCTCTGACTGACCGCGTTACTCCCACAGGTGAGC
GGGCGGGACGGCCCTTCTCCTCCGGGCTGTAATTAGCTGAGCAAGAGGTAAGGGTTTAAGGGATGGTTGG
TTGGTGGGGTATTAATGTTTAATTACCTGGAGCACCTGCCTGAAATCACTTTTTTTCAGGTTGGACCGGT
GCCACCATGGACTATAAGGACCACGACGGAGACTACAAGGATCATGATATTGATTACAAAGACGATGACG
ATAAGATGGCCCCAAAGAAGAAGCGGAAGGTCGGTATCCACGGAGTCCCAGCAGCCGACAAGAAGTACAG
CATCGGCCTGGACATCGGCACCAACTCTGTGGGCTGGGCCGTGATCACCGACGAGTACAAGGTGCCCAGC
AAGAAATTCAAGGTGCTGGGCAACACCGACCGGCACAGCATCAAGAAGAACCTGATCGGAGCCCTGCTGT
TCGACAGCGGCGAAACAGCCGAGGCCACCCGGCTGAAGAGAACCGCCAGAAGAAGATACACCAGACGGAA
GAACCGGATCTGCTATCTGCAAGAGATCTTCAGCAACGAGATGGCCAAGGTGGACGACAGCTTCTTCCAC
AGACTGGAAGAGTCCTTCCTGGTGGAAGAGGATAAGAAGCACGAGCGGCACCCCATCTTCGGCAACATCG
TGGACGAGGTGGCCTACCACGAGAAGTACCCCACCATCTACCACCTGAGAAAGAAACTGGTGGACAGCAC
CGACAAGGCCGACCTGCGGCTGATCTATCTGGCCCTGGCCCACATGATCAAGTTCCGGGGCCACTTCCTG
ATCGAGGGCGACCTGAACCCCGACAACAGCGACGTGGACAAGCTGTTCATCCAGCTGGTGCAGACCTACA
ACCAGCTGTTCGAGGAAAACCCCATCAACGCCAGCGGCGTGGACGCCAAGGCCATCCTGTCTGCCAGACT
GAGCAAGAGCAGACGGCTGGAAAATCTGATCGCCCAGCTGCCCGGCGAGAAGAAGAATGGCCTGTTCGGA
AACCTGATTGCCCTGAGCCTGGGCCTGACCCCCAACTTCAAGAGCAACTTCGACCTGGCCGAGGATGCCA
AACTGCAGCTGAGCAAGGACACCTACGACGACGACCTGGACAACCTGCTGGCCCAGATCGGCGACCAGTA
CGCCGACCTGTTTCTGGCCGCCAAGAACCTGTCCGACGCCATCCTGCTGAGCGACATCCTGAGAGTGAAC
ACCGAGATCACCAAGGCCCCCCTGAGCGCCTCTATGATCAAGAGATACGACGAGCACCACCAGGACCTGA
CCCTGCTGAAAGCTCTCGTGCGGCAGCAGCTGCCTGAGAAGTACAAAGAGATTTTCTTCGACCAGAGCAA
GAACGGCTACGCCGGCTACATTGACGGCGGAGCCAGCCAGGAAGAGTTCTACAAGTTCATCAAGCCCATC
CTGGAAAAGATGGACGGCACCGAGGAACTGCTCGTGAAGCTGAACAGAGAGGACCTGCTGCGGAAGCAGC
GGACCTTCGACAACGGCAGCATCCCCCACCAGATCCACCTGGGAGAGCTGCACGCCATTCTGCGGCGGCA
GGAAGATTTTTACCCATTCCTGAAGGACAACCGGGAAAAGATCGAGAAGATCCTGACCTTCCGCATCCCC
TACTACGTGGGCCCTCTGGCCAGGGGAAACAGCAGATTCGCCTGGATGACCAGAAAGAGCGAGGAAACCA
TCACCCCCTGGAACTTCGAGGAAGTGGTGGACAAGGGCGCTTCCGCCCAGAGCTTCATCGAGCGGATGAC
CAACTTCGATAAGAACCTGCCCAACGAGAAGGTGCTGCCCAAGCACAGCCTGCTGTACGAGTACTTCACC
GTGTATAACGAGCTGACCAAAGTGAAATACGTGACCGAGGGAATGAGAAAGCCCGCCTTCCTGAGCGGCG
AGCAGAAAAAGGCCATCGTGGACCTGCTGTTCAAGACCAACCGGAAAGTGACCGTGAAGCAGCTGAAAGA
GGACTACTTCAAGAAAATCGAGTGCTTCGACTCCGTGGAAATCTCCGGCGTGGAAGATCGGTTCAACGCC
TCCCTGGGCACATACCACGATCTGCTGAAAATTATCAAGGACAAGGACTTCCTGGACAATGAGGAAAACG
AGGACATTCTGGAAGATATCGTGCTGACCCTGACACTGTTTGAGGACAGAGAGATGATCGAGGAACGGCT
GAAAACCTATGCCCACCTGTTCGACGACAAAGTGATGAAGCAGCTGAAGCGGCGGAGATACACCGGCTGG
GGCAGGCTGAGCCGGAAGCTGATCAACGGCATCCGGGACAAGCAGTCCGGCAAGACAATCCTGGATTTCC
TGAAGTCCGACGGCTTCGCCAACAGAAACTTCATGCAGCTGATCCACGACGACAGCCTGACCTTTAAAGA
GGACATCCAGAAAGCCCAGGTGTCCGGCCAGGGCGATAGCCTGCACGAGCACATTGCCAATCTGGCCGGC
AGCCCCGCCATTAAGAAGGGCATCCTGCAGACAGTGAAGGTGGTGGACGAGCTCGTGAAAGTGATGGGCC
GGCACAAGCCCGAGAACATCGTGATCGAAATGGCCAGAGAGAACCAGACCACCCAGAAGGGACAGAAGAA
CAGCCGCGAGAGAATGAAGCGGATCGAAGAGGGCATCAAAGAGCTGGGCAGCCAGATCCTGAAAGAACAC
CCCGTGGAAAACACCCAGCTGCAGAACGAGAAGCTGTACCTGTACTACCTGCAGAATGGGCGGGATATGT
ACGTGGACCAGGAACTGGACATCAACCGGCTGTCCGACTACGATGTGGACCATATCGTGCCTCAGAGCTT
TCTGAAGGACGACTCCATCGACAACAAGGTGCTGACCAGAAGCGACAAGAACCGGGGCAAGAGCGACAAC
GTGCCCTCCGAAGAGGTCGTGAAGAAGATGAAGAACTACTGGCGGCAGCTGCTGAACGCCAAGCTGATTA
CCCAGAGAAAGTTCGACAATCTGACCAAGGCCGAGAGAGGCGGCCTGAGCGAACTGGATAAGGCCGGCTT
CATCAAGAGACAGCTGGTGGAAACCCGGCAGATCACAAAGCACGTGGCACAGATCCTGGACTCCCGGATG
AACACTAAGTACGACGAGAATGACAAGCTGATCCGGGAAGTGAAAGTGATCACCCTGAAGTCCAAGCTGG
TGTCCGATTTCCGGAAGGATTTCCAGTTTTACAAAGTGCGCGAGATCAACAACTACCACCACGCCCACGA
CGCCTACCTGAACGCCGTCGTGGGAACCGCCCTGATCAAAAAGTACCCTAAGCTGGAAAGCGAGTTCGTG
TACGGCGACTACAAGGTGTACGACGTGCGGAAGATGATCGCCAAGAGCGAGCAGGAAATCGGCAAGGCTA
CCGCCAAGTACTTCTTCTACAGCAACATCATGAACTTTTTCAAGACCGAGATTACCCTGGCCAACGGCGA
GATCCGGAAGCGGCCTCTGATCGAGACAAACGGCGAAACCGGGGAGATCGTGTGGGATAAGGGCCGGGAT
TTTGCCACCGTGCGGAAAGTGCTGAGCATGCCCCAAGTGAATATCGTGAAAAAGACCGAGGTGCAGACAG
GCGGCTTCAGCAAAGAGTCTATCCTGCCCAAGAGGAACAGCGATAAGCTGATCGCCAGAAAGAAGGACTG
GGACCCTAAGAAGTACGGCGGCTTCGACAGCCCCACCGTGGCCTATTCTGTGCTGGTGGTGGCCAAAGTG
GAAAAGGGCAAGTCCAAGAAACTGAAGAGTGTGAAAGAGCTGCTGGGGATCACCATCATGGAAAGAAGCA
GCTTCGAGAAGAATCCCATCGACTTTCTGGAAGCCAAGGGCTACAAAGAAGTGAAAAAGGACCTGATCAT
CAAGCTGCCTAAGTACTCCCTGTTCGAGCTGGAAAACGGCCGGAAGAGAATGCTGGCCTCTGCCGGCGAA
CTGCAGAAGGGAAACGAACTGGCCCTGCCCTCCAAATATGTGAACTTCCTGTACCTGGCCAGCCACTATG
AGAAGCTGAAGGGCTCCCCCGAGGATAATGAGCAGAAACAGCTGTTTGTGGAACAGCACAAGCACTACCT
GGACGAGATCATCGAGCAGATCAGCGAGTTCTCCAAGAGAGTGATCCTGGCCGACGCTAATCTGGACAAA
GTGCTGTCCGCCTACAACAAGCACCGGGATAAGCCCATCAGAGAGCAGGCCGAGAATATCATCCACCTGT
TTACCCTGACCAATCTGGGAGCCCCTGCCGCCTTCAAGTACTTTGACACCACCATCGACCGGAAGAGGTA
CACCAGCACCAAAGAGGTGCTGGACGCCACCCTGATCCACCAGAGCATCACCGGCCTGTACGAGACACGG
ATCGACCTGTCTCAGCTGGGAGGCGACAAAAGGCCGGCGGCCACGAAAAAGGCCGGCCAGGCAAAAAAGA
AAAAGGAATTCGGCAGTGGAGAGGGCAGAGGAAGTCTGCTAACATGCGGTGACGTCGAGGAGAATCCTGG
CCCAGTGAGCAAGGGCGAGGAGCTGTTCACCGGGGTGGTGCCCATCCTGGTCGAGCTGGACGGCGACGTA
AACGGCCACAAGTTCAGCGTGTCCGGCGAGGGCGAGGGCGATGCCACCTACGGCAAGCTGACCCTGAAGT
TCATCTGCACCACCGGCAAGCTGCCCGTGCCCTGGCCCACCCTCGTGACCACCCTGACCTACGGCGTGCA
GTGCTTCAGCCGCTACCCCGACCACATGAAGCAGCACGACTTCTTCAAGTCCGCCATGCCCGAAGGCTAC
GTCCAGGAGCGCACCATCTTCTTCAAGGACGACGGCAACTACAAGACCCGCGCCGAGGTGAAGTTCGAGG
GCGACACCCTGGTGAACCGCATCGAGCTGAAGGGCATCGACTTCAAGGAGGACGGCAACATCCTGGGGCA
CAAGCTGGAGTACAACTACAACAGCCACAACGTCTATATCATGGCCGACAAGCAGAAGAACGGCATCAAG
GTGAACTTCAAGATCCGCCACAACATCGAGGACGGCAGCGTGCAGCTCGCCGACCACTACCAGCAGAACA
CCCCCATCGGCGACGGCCCCGTGCTGCTGCCCGACAACCACTACCTGAGCACCCAGTCCGCCCTGAGCAA
AGACCCCAACGAGAAGCGCGATCACATGGTCCTGCTGGAGTTCGTGACCGCCGCCGGGATCACTCTCGGC
ATGGACGAGCTGTACAAGGAATTCTAACTAGAGCTCGCTGATCAGCCTCGACTGTGCCTTCTAGTTGCCA
GCCATCTGTTGTTTGCCCCTCCCCCGTGCCTTCCTTGACCCTGGAAGGTGCCACTCCCACTGTCCTTTCC
TAATAAAATGAGGAAATTGCATCGCATTGTCTGAGTAGGTGTCATTCTATTCTGGGGGGTGGGGTGGGGC
AGGACAGCAAGGGGGAGGATTGGGAAGAGAATAGCAGGCATGCTGGGGAGCGGCCGCAGGAACCCCTAGT
GATGGAGTTGGCCACTCCCTCTCTGCGCGCTCGCTCGCTCACTGAGGCCGGGCGACCAAAGGTCGCCCGA
CGCCCGGGCTTTGCCCGGGCGGCCTCAGTGAGCGAGCGAGCGCGCAGCTGCCTGCAGGGGCGCCTGATGC
GGTATTTTCTCCTTACGCATCTGTGCGGTATTTCACACCGCATA
[142 nt withheld, positions 6765-6906]
C
[141 nt withheld, positions 6908-7048]
CCTTTGACGTTGGAGTCCACGTTCTTT
[37 nt withheld, positions 7076-7112]
ACCCTATCTCGGGCTATTCTTTTGATTTATAAGGGATTTTGCCGATTTCGGCCTATTGGTTAAAAAATGA
GCTGATTTAACAAAAATTTAACGCGAATTTTAACAAAATATTAACGTTTACAATTTTATGGTGCACTCTC
AGTACAATCTGCTCTGATGCCGCATAGTTAAGCCAGCCCCGACACCCGCCAACACCCGCTGACGCGCCCT
GACGGGCTTGTCTGCTCCCGGCATCCGCTTACAGACAAGCTGTGACCGTCTCCGGGAGCTGCATGTGTCA
GAGGTTTTCACCGTCATCACCGAAACGCGCGAGACGAAAGGGCCTCGTGATACGCCTATTTTTATAGGTT
AATGTCATGATAATAATGGTTTCTTAGACGTCAGGTGGCACTTTTCGGGGAAATGTGCGCGGAACCCCTA
TTTGTTTATTTTTCTAAATACATTCAAATATGTATCCGCTCATGAGACAATAACCCTGATAAATGCTTCA
ATAATATTGAAAAAGGAAGAGTATGAGTATTCAACATTTCCGTGTCGCCCTTATTCCCTTTTTTGCGGCA
TTTTGCCTTCCTGTTTTTGCTCACCCAGAAACGCTGGTGAAAGTAAAAGATGCTGAAGATCAGTTGGGTG
CACGAGTGGGTTACATCGAACTGGATCTCAACAGCGGTAAGATCCTTGAGAGTTTTCGCCCCGAAGAACG
TTTTCCAATGATGAGCACTTTTAAAGTTCTGCTATGTGGCGCGGTATTATCCCGTATTGACGCCGGGCAA
GAGCAACTCGGTCGCCGCATACACTATTCTCAGAATGACTTGGTTGAGTACTCACCAGTCACAGAAAAGC
ATCTTACGGATGGCATGACAGTAAGAGAATTATGCAGTGCTGCCATAACCATGAGTGATAACACTGCGGC
CAACTTACTTCTGACAACGATCGGAGGACCGAAGGAGCTAACCGCTTTTTTGCACAACATGGGGGATCAT
GTAACTCGCCTTGATCGTTGGGAACCGGAGCTGAATGAAGCCATACCAAACGACGAGCGTGACACCACGA
TGCCTGTAGCAATGGCAACAACGTTGCGCAAACTATTAACTGGCGAACTACTTACTCTAGCTTCCCGGCA
ACAATTAATAGACTGGATGGAGGCGGATAAAGTTGCAGGACCACTTCTGCGCTCGGCCCTTCCGGCTGGC
TGGTTTATTGCTGATAAATCTGGAGCCGGTGAGCGTGGAAGCCGCGGTATCATTGCAGCACTGGGGCCAG
ATGGTAAGCCCTCCCGTATCGTAGTTATCTACACGACGGGGAGTCAGGCAACTATGGATGAACGAAATAG
ACAGATCGCTGAGATAGGTGCCTCACTGATTAAGCATTGGTAACTGTCAGACCAAGTTTACTCATATATA
CTTTAGATTGATTTAAAACTTCATTTTTAATTTAAAAGGATCTAGGTGAAGATCCTTTTTGATAATCTCA
TGACCAAAATCCCTTAACGTGAGTTTTCGTTCCACTGAGCGTCAGACCCCGTAGAAAAGATCAAAGGATC
TTCTTGAGATCCTTTTTTTCTGCGCGTAATCTGCTGCTTGCAAACAAAAAAACCACCGCTACCAGCGGTG
GTTTGTTTGCCGGATCAAGAGCTACCAACTCTTTTTCCGAAGGTAACTGGCTTCAGCAGAGCGCAGATAC
CAAATACTGTCCTTCTAGTGTAGCCGTAGTTAGGCCACCACTTCAAGAACTCTGTAGCACCGCCTACATA
CCTCGCTCTGCTAATCCTGTTACCAGTGGCTGCTGCCAGTGGCGATAAGTCGTGTCTTACCGGGTTGGAC
TCAAGACGATAGTTACCGGATAAGGCGCAGCGGTCGGGCTGAACGGGGGGTTCGTGCACACAGCCCAGCT
TGGAGCGAACGACCTACACCGAACTGAGATACCTACAGCGTGAGCTATGAGAAAGCGCCACGCTTCCCGA
AGGGAGAAAGGCGGACAGGTATCCGGTAAGCGGCAGGGTCGGAACAGGAGAGCGCACGAGGGAGCTTCCA
GGGGGAAACGCCTGGTATCTTTATAGTCCTGTCGGGTTTCGCCACCTCTGACTTGAGCGTCGATTTTTGT
GATGCTCGTCAGGGGGGCGGAGCCTATGGAAAAACGCCAGCAACGCGGCCTTTTTACGGTTCCTGGCCTT
TTGCTGGCC
