>Addgene plasmid #86343 | PX458_NR2F6_2 | addgene partial sequence | sequence record 170893 | Addgene Partial NGS Result
GACTATAAGGACCACGACGGAGACTACAAGGATCATGATATTGATTACAAAGACGATGACGATAAGATGG
CCCCAAAGAAGAAGCGGAAGGTCGGTATCCACGGAGTCCCAGCAGCCGACAAGAAGTACAGCATCGGCCT
GGACATCGGCACCAACTCTGTGGGCTGGGCCGTGATCACCGACGAGTACAAGGTGCCCAGCAAGAAATTC
AAGGTGCTGGGCAACACCGACCGGCACAGCATCAAGAAGAACCTGATCGGAGCCCTGCTGTTCGACAGCG
GCGAAACAGCCGAGGCCACCCGGCTGAAGAGAACCGCCAGAAGAAGATACACCAGACGGAAGAACCGGAT
CTGCTATCTGCAAGAGATCTTCAGCAACGAGATGGCCAAGGTGGACGACAGCTTCTTCCACAGACTGGAA
GAGTCCTTCCTGGTGGAAGAGGATAAGAAGCACGAGCGGCACCCCATCTTCGGCAACATCGTGGACGAGG
TGGCCTACCACGAGAAGTACCCCACCATCTACCACCTGAGAAAGAAACTGGTGGACAGCACCGACAAGGC
CGACCTGCGGCTGATCTATCTGGCCCTGGCCCACATGATCAAGTTCCGGGGCCACTTCCTGATCGAGGGC
GACCTGAACCCCGACAACAGCGACGTGGACAAGCTGTTCATCCAGCTGGTGCAGACCTACAACCAGCTGT
TCGAGGAAAACCCCATCAACGCCAGCGGCGTGGACGCCAAGGCCATCCTGTCTGCCAGACTGAGCAAGAG
CAGACGGCTGGAAAATCTGATCGCCCAGCTGCCCGGCGAGAAGAAGAATGGCCTGTTCGGAAACCTGATT
GCCCTGAGCCTGGGCCTGACCCCCAACTTCAAGAGCAACTTCGACCTGGCCGAGGATGCCAAACTGCAGC
TGAGCAAGGACACCTACGACGACGACCTGGACAACCTGCTGGCCCAGATCGGCGACCAGTACGCCGACCT
GTTTCTGGCCGCCAAGAACCTGTCCGACGCCATCCTGCTGAGCGACATCCTGAGAGTGAACACCGAGATC
ACCAAGGCCCCCCTGAGCGCCTCTATGATCAAGAGATACGACGAGCACCACCAGGACCTGACCCTGCTGA
AAGCTCTCGTGCGGCAGCAGCTGCCTGAGAAGTACAAAGAGATTTTCTTCGACCAGAGCAAGAACGGCTA
CGCCGGCTACATTGACGGCGGAGCCAGCCAGGAAGAGTTCTACAAGTTCATCAAGCCCATCCTGGAAAAG
ATGGACGGCACCGAGGAACTGCTCGTGAAGCTGAACAGAGAGGACCTGCTGCGGAAGCAGCGGACCTTCG
ACAACGGCAGCATCCCCCACCAGATCCACCTGGGAGAGCTGCACGCCATTCTGCGGCGGCAGGAAGATTT
TTACCCATTCCTGAAGGACAACCGGGAAAAGATCGAGAAGATCCTGACCTTCCGCATCCCCTACTACGTG
GGCCCTCTGGCCAGGGGAAACAGCAGATTCGCCTGGATGACCAGAAAGAGCGAGGAAACCATCACCCCCT
GGAACTTCGAGGAAGTGGTGGACAAGGGCGCTTCCGCCCAGAGCTTCATCGAGCGGATGACCAACTTCGA
TAAGAACCTGCCCAACGAGAAGGTGCTGCCCAAGCACAGCCTGCTGTACGAGTACTTCACCGTGTATAAC
GAGCTGACCAAAGTGAAATACGTGACCGAGGGAATGAGAAAGCCCGCCTTCCTGAGCGGCGAGCAGAAAA
AGGCCATCGTGGACCTGCTGTTCAAGACCAACCGGAAAGTGACCGTGAAGCAGCTGAAAGAGGACTACTT
CAAGAAAATCGAGTGCTTCGACTCCGTGGAAATCTCCGGCGTGGAAGATCGGTTCAACGCCTCCCTGGGC
ACATACCACGATCTGCTGAAAATTATCAAGGACAAGGACTTCCTGGACAATGAGGAAAACGAGGACATTC
TGGAAGATATCGTGCTGACCCTGACACTGTTTGAGGACAGAGAGATGATCGAGGAACGGCTGAAAACCTA
TGCCCACCTGTTCGACGACAAAGTGATGAAGCAGCTGAAGCGGCGGAGATACACCGGCTGGGGCAGGCTG
AGCCGGAAGCTGATCAACGGCATCCGGGACAAGCAGTCCGGCAAGACAATCCTGGATTTCCTGAAGTCCG
ACGGCTTCGCCAACAGAAACTTCATGCAGCTGATCCACGACGACAGCCTGACCTTTAAAGAGGACATCCA
GAAAGCCCAGGTGTCCGGCCAGGGCGATAGCCTGCACGAGCACATTGCCAATCTGGCCGGCAGCCCCGCC
ATTAAGAAGGGCATCCTGCAGACAGTGAAGGTGGTGGACGAGCTCGTGAAAGTGATGGGCCGGCACAAGC
CCGAGAACATCGTGATCGAAATGGCCAGAGAGAACCAGACCACCCAGAAGGGACAGAAGAACAGCCGCGA
GAGAATGAAGCGGATCGAAGAGGGCATCAAAGAGCTGGGCAGCCAGATCCTGAAAGAACACCCCGTGGAA
AACACCCAGCTGCAGAACGAGAAGCTGTACCTGTACTACCTGCAGAATGGGCGGGATATGTACGTGGACC
AGGAACTGGACATCAACCGGCTGTCCGACTACGATGTGGACCATATCGTGCCTCAGAGCTTTCTGAAGGA
CGACTCCATCGACAACAAGGTGCTGACCAGAAGCGACAAGAACCGGGGCAAGAGCGACAACGTGCCCTCC
GAAGAGGTCGTGAAGAAGATGAAGAACTACTGGCGGCAGCTGCTGAACGCCAAGCTGATTACCCAGAGAA
AGTTCGACAATCTGACCAAGGCCGAGAGAGGCGGCCTGAGCGAACTGGATAAGGCCGGCTTCATCAAGAG
ACAGCTGGTGGAAACCCGGCAGATCACAAAGCACGTGGCACAGATCCTGGACTCCCGGATGAACACTAAG
TACGACGAGAATGACAAGCTGATCCGGGAAGTGAAAGTGATCACCCTGAAGTCCAAGCTGGTGTCCGATT
TCCGGAAGGATTTCCAGTTTTACAAAGTGCGCGAGATCAACAACTACCACCACGCCCACGACGCCTACCT
GAACGCCGTCGTGGGAACCGCCCTGATCAAAAAGTACCCTAAGCTGGAAAGCGAGTTCGTGTACGGCGAC
TACAAGGTGTACGACGTGCGGAAGATGATCGCCAAGAGCGAGCAGGAAATCGGCAAGGCTACCGCCAAGT
ACTTCTTCTACAGCAACATCATGAACTTTTTCAAGACCGAGATTACCCTGGCCAACGGCGAGATCCGGAA
GCGGCCTCTGATCGAGACAAACGGCGAAACCGGGGAGATCGTGTGGGATAAGGGCCGGGATTTTGCCACC
GTGCGGAAAGTGCTGAGCATGCCCCAAGTGAATATCGTGAAAAAGACCGAGGTGCAGACAGGCGGCTTCA
GCAAAGAGTCTATCCTGCCCAAGAGGAACAGCGATAAGCTGATCGCCAGAAAGAAGGACTGGGACCCTAA
GAAGTACGGCGGCTTCGACAGCCCCACCGTGGCCTATTCTGTGCTGGTGGTGGCCAAAGTGGAAAAGGGC
AAGTCCAAGAAACTGAAGAGTGTGAAAGAGCTGCTGGGGATCACCATCATGGAAAGAAGCAGCTTCGAGA
AGAATCCCATCGACTTTCTGGAAGCCAAGGGCTACAAAGAAGTGAAAAAGGACCTGATCATCAAGCTGCC
TAAGTACTCCCTGTTCGAGCTGGAAAACGGCCGGAAGAGAATGCTGGCCTCTGCCGGCGAACTGCAGAAG
GGAAACGAACTGGCCCTGCCCTCCAAATATGTGAACTTCCTGTACCTGGCCAGCCACTATGAGAAGCTGA
AGGGCTCCCCCGAGGATAATGAGCAGAAACAGCTGTTTGTGGAACAGCACAAGCACTACCTGGACGAGAT
CATCGAGCAGATCAGCGAGTTCTCCAAGAGAGTGATCCTGGCCGACGCTAATCTGGACAAAGTGCTGTCC
GCCTACAACAAGCACCGGGATAAGCCCATCAGAGAGCAGGCCGAGAATATCATCCACCTGTTTACCCTGA
CCAATCTGGGAGCCCCTGCCGCCTTCAAGTACTTTGACACCACCATCGACCGGAAGAGGTACACCAGCAC
CAAAGAGGTGCTGGACGCCACCCTGATCCACCAGAGCATCACCGGCCTGTACGAGACACGGATCGACCTG
TCTCAGCTGGGAGGCGACAAAAGGCCGGCGGCCACGAAAAAGGCCGGCCAGGCAAAAAAGAAAAAGGAAT
TCGGCAGTGGAGAGGGCAGAGGAAGTCTGCTAACATGCGGTGACGTCGAGGAGAATCCTGGCCCAGTGAG
CAAGGGCGAGGAGCTGTTCACCGGGGTGGTGCCCATCCTGGTCGAGCTGGACGGCGACGTAAACGGCCAC
AAGTTCAGCGTGTCCGGCGAGGGCGAGGGCGATGCCACCTACGGCAAGCTGACCCTGAAGTTCATCTGCA
CCACCGGCAAGCTGCCCGTGCCCTGGCCCACCCTCGTGACCACCCTGACCTACGGCGTGCAGTGCTTCAG
CCGCTACCCCGACCACATGAAGCAGCACGACTTCTTCAAGTCCGCCATGCCCGAAGGCTACGTCCAGGAG
CGCACCATCTTCTTCAAGGACGACGGCAACTACAAGACCCGCGCCGAGGTGAAGTTCGAGGGCGACACCC
TGGTGAACCGCATCGAGCTGAAGGGCATCGACTTCAAGGAGGACGGCAACATCCTGGGGCACAAGCTGGA
GTACAACTACAACAGCCACAACGTCTATATCATGGCCGACAAGCAGAAGAACGGCATCAAGGTGAACTTC
AAGATCCGCCACAACATCGAGGACGGCAGCGTGCAGCTCGCCGACCACTACCAGCAGAACACCCCCATCG
GCGACGGCCCCGTGCTGCTGCCCGACAACCACTACCTGAGCACCCAGTCCGCCCTGAGCAAAGACCCCAA
CGAGAAGCGCGATCACATGGTCCTGCTGGAGTTCGTGACCGCCGCCGGGATCACTCTCGGCATGGACGAG
CTGTACAAGGAATTCTAACTAGAGCTCGCTGATCAGCCTCGACTGTGCCTTCTAGTTGCCAGCCATCTGT
TGTTTGCCCCTCCCCCGTGCCTTCCTTGACCCTGGAAGGTGCCACTCCCACTGTCCTTTCCTAATAAAAT
GAGGAAATTGCATCGCATTGTCTGAGTAGGTGTCATTCTATTCTGGGGGGTGGGGTGGGGCAGGACAGCA
AGGGGGAGGATTGGGAAGAGAATAGCAGGCATGCTGGGGAGCGGCCGCAGGAACCCCTAGTGATGGAGTT
GGCCACTCCCTCTCTGCGCGCTCGCTCGCTCACTGAGGCCGGGCGACCAAAGGTCGCCCGACGCCCGGGC
TTTGCCCGGGCGGCCTCAGTGAGCGAGCGAGCGCGCAGCTGCCTGCAGGGGCGCCTGATGCGGTATTTTC
TCCTTACGCATCTGTGCGGTATTTCACACCGCATA
[95 nt withheld, positions 5496-5590]
T
[46 nt withheld, positions 5592-5637]
C
[141 nt withheld, positions 5639-5779]
CCTTTGACGTTGGAGTCCACGTTCTTT
[37 nt withheld, positions 5807-5843]
ACTCTATCTCGGGCTATTCTTTTGATTTATAAGGGATTTTGCCGATTTCGGTCTATTGGTTAAAAAATGA
GCTGATTTAACAAAAATTTAACGCGAATTTTAACAAAATATTAACGTTTACAATTTTATGGTGCACTCTC
AGTACAATCTGCTCTGATGCCGCATAGTTAAGCCAGCCCCGACACCCGCCAACACCCGCTGACGCGCCCT
GACGGGCTTGTCTGCTCCCGGCATCCGCTTACAGACAAGCTGTGACCGTCTCCGGGAGCTGCATGTGTCA
GAGGTTTTCACCGTCATCACCGAAACGCGCGAGACGAAAGGGCCTCGTGATACGCCTATTTTTATAGGTT
AATGTCATGATAATAATGGTTTCTTAGACGTCAGGTGGCACTTTTCGGGGAAATGTGCGCGGAACCCCTA
TTTGTTTATTTTTCTAAATACATTCAAATATGTATCCGCTCATGAGACAATAACCCTGATAAATGCTTCA
ATAATATTGAAAAAGGAAGAGTATGAGTATTCAACATTTCCGTGTCGCCCTTATTCCCTTTTTTGCGGCA
TTTTGCCTTCCTGTTTTTGCTCACCCAGAAACGCTGGTGAAAGTAAAAGATGCTGAAGATCAGTTGGGTG
CACGAGTGGGTTACATCGAACTGGATCTCAACAGCGGTAAGATCCTTGAGAGTTTTCGCCCCGAAGAACG
TTTTCCAATGATGAGCACTTTTAAAGTTCTGCTATGTGGCGCGGTATTATCCCGTATTGACGCCGGGCAA
GAGCAACTCGGTCGCCGCATACACTATTCTCAGAATGACTTGGTTGAGTACTCACCAGTCACAGAAAAGC
ATCTTACGGATGGCATGACAGTAAGAGAATTATGCAGTGCTGCCATAACCATGAGTGATAACACTGCGGC
CAACTTACTTCTGACAACGATCGGAGGACCGAAGGAGCTAACCGCTTTTTTGCACAACATGGGGGATCAT
GTAACTCGCCTTGATCGTTGGGAACCGGAGCTGAATGAAGCCATACCAAACGACGAGCGTGACACCACGA
TGCCTGTAGCAATGGCAACAACGTTGCGCAAACTATTAACTGGCGAACTACTTACTCTAGCTTCCCGGCA
ACAATTAATAGACTGGATGGAGGCGGATAAAGTTGCAGGACCACTTCTGCGCTCGGCCCTTCCGGCTGGC
TGGTTTATTGCTGATAAATCTGGAGCCGGTGAGCGTGGAAGCCGCGGTATCATTGCAGCACTGGGGCCAG
ATGGTAAGCCCTCCCGTATCGTAGTTATCTACACGACGGGGAGTCAGGCAACTATGGATGAACGAAATAG
ACAGATCGCTGAGATAGGTGCCTCACTGATTAAGCATTGGTAACTGTCAGACCAAGTTTACTCATATATA
CTTTAGATTGATTTAAAACTTCATTTTTAATTTAAAAGGATCTAGGTGAAGATCCTTTTTGATAATCTCA
TGACCAAAATCCCTTAACGTGAGTTTTCGTTCCACTGAGCGTCAGACCCCGTAGAAAAGATCAAAGGATC
TTCTTGAGATCCTTTTTTTCTGCGCGTAATCTGCTGCTTGCAAACAAAAAAACCACCGCTACCAGCGGTG
GTTTGTTTGCCGGATCAAGAGCTACCAACTCTTTTTCCGAAGGTAACTGGCTTCAGCAGAGCGCAGATAC
CAAATACTGTTCTTCTAGTGTAGCCGTAGTTAGGCCACCACTTCAAGAACTCTGTAGCACCGCCTACATA
CCTCGCTCTGCTAATCCTGTTACCAGTGGCTGCTGCCAGTGGCGATAAGTCGTGTCTTACCGGGTTGGAC
TCAAGACGATAGTTACCGGATAAGGCGCAGCGGTCGGGCTGAACGGGGGGTTCGTGCACACAGCCCAGCT
TGGAGCGAACGACCTACACCGAACTGAGATACCTACAGCGTGAGCTATGAGAAAGCGCCACGCTTCCCGA
AGGGAGAAAGGCGGACAGGTATCCGGTAAGCGGCAGGGTCGGAACAGGAGAGCGCACGAGGGAGCTTCCA
GGGGGAAACGCCTGGTATCTTTATAGTCCTGTCGGGTTTCGCCACCTCTGACTTGAGCGTCGATTTTTGT
GATGCTCGTCAGGGGGGCGGAGCCTATGGAAAAACGCCAGCAACGCGGCCTTTTTACGGTTCCTGGCCTT
TTGCTGGCCTTTTGCTCACATGTGAGGGCCTATTTCCCATGATTCCTTCATATTTGCATATACGATACAA
GGCTGTTAGAGAGATAATTGGAATTAATTTGACTGTAAACACAAAGATATTAGTACAAAATACGTGACGT
AGAAAGTAATAATTTCTTGGGTAGTTTGCAGTTTTAAAATTATGTTTTAAAATGGACTATCATATGCTTA
CCGTAACTTGAAAGTATTTCGATTTCTTGGCTTTATATATCTTGTGGAAAGGACGAAACACCGGGCCAGT
GACCATGACGGTTTTAGAGCTAGAAATAGCAAGTTAAAATAAGGCTAGTCCGTTATCAACTTGAAAAAGT
GGCACCGAGTCGGTGCTTTTTTGTTTTAGAGCTAGAAATAGCAAGTTAAAATAAGGCTAGTCCGTTTTTA
GCGCGTGCGCCAATTCTGCAGACAAATGGCTCTAGAGGTACC
